>Addgene plasmid #227112 | pAAV_GR-RE_MLPmin_BC1092-luc2 | addgene full sequence | sequence record 456025 | Addgene NGS Result
TAGCTGCGCGCTCGCTCGCTCACTGAGGCCGCCCGGGCAAAGCCCGGGCGTCGGGCGACCTTTGGTCGCC
CGGCCTCAGTGAGCGAGCGAGCGCGCAGAGAGGGAGTGGCCAACTCCATCACTAGGGGTTCCTTGTAGTT
AATGATTAACCCGCCATGCTACTTATCTACGTAGCCATGCTCTAGGTACCTTCTTCAAGGACGACGGCAA
CTACAAGACCCGCGCCGAGGTGAAGTTCGAGGGCGACACCCTGGTGAACCGCATCGAGCTGAAGGGCATC
GACTTCAAGGAGGACGGCAACATCCTGGGGCACAAGCTGGAGTACAACTACAACAGCCACAACGTCCATA
TCATGGCCGACAAGCAGAAGAACGGCATCAAGGTGAACTTCAAGATCCGCCACAACATCGAGGACGGCAG
CGTGCAGCTCGCCGACCACTCATATGTACTCGAGTTGTCGACGGTATCGATAAGCTTGATATCACAAGTT
TGTACAAAAAAGCAGGCTGGGAACATTATGTCCTGTGGGAACAGTATGTCCTGAGGGAACATTATGTCCT
GTGGGAACATTATGTCCTGTACGCGTGGCCTCGCCTGCAGGGGGAACATTATGTCCTGTGGGAACAGTAT
GTCCTGAGGGAACATTATGTCCTGTGGGAACATTATGTCCTGTGGCCTCCTGCAGGAGGCGGCCGGGAAC
ATTATGTCCTGTGGGAACAGTATGTCCTGAGGGAACATTATGTCCTGTGGGAACATTATGTCCTGTCAAC
TTTTCTATACAAAGTTGGCAAGTGCAGGTGCCAGAACATTTCTCTGGCCTAACTGGAAGACGCTAGCGGG
GGGCTATAAAAGGGGGTGGGGGCGTTCGTCCTCACTCTAGATCTGCGATCTAAGTAAGCTTGGCAATCCG
GTACTGTTGGTAAAGCCCAACTTTGTATAATAAAGTTGAGCTAGTTGCTAAGTCTGCCGAGTAGAATTAA
CCCTCACTAAAGGGTAGGTGACACTATCTTTACATTTACACATCAAATGTGCGTCACAAAATCATCTATA
CTTTACCCTATAGTGAGTCGTATTAGTAGACGCGAGTCAATGCATGTACGACAGCTTTCTTGTACAAAGT
GGTGATATCGAATTCCTGCAGCCCGGGGGATCCGCCCGGGCTAGAGCGGCCGCCACCGCGGTGGAGCTCG
CGACTAGTGACGCCACCATGGAAGATGCCAAAAACATTAAGAAGGGCCCAGCGCCATTCTACCCACTCGA
AGACGGGACCGCCGGCGAGCAGCTGCACAAAGCCATGAAGCGCTACGCCCTGGTGCCTGGCACCATCGCC
TTTACCGACGCACATATCGAGGTGGACATTACCTACGCCGAGTACTTCGAGATGAGCGTTCGGCTGGCAG
AAGCTATGAAGCGCTATGGGCTGAATACAAACCATCGGATCGTGGTGTGCAGCGAGAATAGCTTGCAGTT
CTTCATGCCCGTGTTGGGTGCCCTGTTCATCGGTGTGGCTGTGGCCCCAGCTAACGACATCTACAACGAG
CGCGAGCTGCTGAACAGCATGGGCATCAGCCAGCCCACCGTCGTATTCGTGAGCAAGAAAGGGCTGCAAA
AGATCCTCAACGTGCAAAAGAAGCTACCGATCATACAAAAGATCATCATCATGGATAGCAAGACCGACTA
CCAGGGCTTCCAAAGCATGTACACCTTCGTGACTTCCCATTTGCCACCCGGCTTCAACGAGTACGACTTC
GTGCCCGAGAGCTTCGACCGGGACAAAACCATCGCCCTGATCATGAACAGTAGTGGCAGTACCGGATTGC
CCAAGGGCGTAGCCCTACCGCACCGCACCGCTTGTGTCCGATTCAGTCATGCCCGCGACCCCATCTTCGG
CAACCAGATCATCCCCGACACCGCTATCCTCAGCGTGGTGCCATTTCACCACGGCTTCGGCATGTTCACC
ACGCTGGGCTACTTGATCTGCGGCTTTCGGGTCGTGCTCATGTACCGCTTCGAGGAGGAGCTATTCTTGC
GCAGCTTGCAAGACTATAAGATTCAATCTGCCCTGCTGGTGCCCACACTATTTAGCTTCTTCGCTAAGAG
CACTCTCATCGACAAGTACGACCTAAGCAACTTGCACGAGATCGCCAGCGGCGGGGCGCCGCTCAGCAAG
GAGGTAGGTGAGGCCGTGGCCAAACGCTTCCACCTACCAGGCATCCGCCAGGGCTACGGCCTGACAGAAA
CAACCAGCGCCATTCTGATCACCCCCGAAGGGGACGACAAGCCTGGCGCAGTAGGCAAGGTGGTGCCCTT
CTTCGAGGCTAAGGTGGTGGACTTGGACACCGGTAAGACACTGGGTGTGAACCAGCGCGGCGAGCTGTGC
GTCCGTGGCCCCATGATCATGAGCGGCTACGTTAACAACCCCGAGGCTACAAACGCTCTCATCGACAAGG
ACGGCTGGCTGCACAGCGGCGACATCGCCTACTGGGACGAGGACGAGCACTTCTTCATCGTGGACCGGCT
GAAGAGCCTGATCAAATACAAGGGCTACCAGGTAGCCCCAGCCGAACTGGAGAGCATCCTGCTGCAACAC
CCCAACATCTTCGACGCCGGGGTCGCCGGCCTGCCCGACGACGATGCCGGCGAGCTGCCCGCCGCAGTCG
TCGTGCTGGAACACGGTAAAACCATAACCGAGAAGGAGATCGTGGACTATGTGGCCAGCCAGGCTACAAC
CGCCAAGAAGCTGCGCGGTGGTGTTGTGTTCGTGGACGAGGTGCCTAAAGGACTGACCGGCAAGTTGGAC
GCCCGCAAGATCCGCGAGATTCTCATTAAGGCCAAGAAGGGCGGCAAGATCGCCGTGTAATTCGAATTCG
ATATCAAGCTTATCGATAATCAACCTCTGGATTACAAAATTTGTGAAAGATTGACTGGTATTCTTAACTA
TGTTGCTCCTTTTACGCTATGTGGATACGCTGCTTTAATGCCTTTGTATCATGCTATTGCTTCCCGTATG
GCTTTCATTTTCTCCTCCTTGTATAAATCCTGGTTGCTGTCTCTTTATGAGGAGTTGTGGCCCGTTGTCA
GGCAACGTGGCGTGGTGTGCACTGTGTTTGCTGACGCAACCCCCACTGGTTGGGGCATTGCCACCACCTG
TCAGCTCCTTTCCGGGACTTTCGCTTTCCCCCTCCCTATTGCCACGGCGGAACTCATCGCCGCCTGCCTT
GCCCGCTGCTGGACAGGGGCTCGGCTGTTGGGCACTGACAATTCCGTGGTGTTGTCGGGGAAATCATCGT
CCTTTCCTTGGCTGCTCGCCTGTGTTGCCACCTGGATTCTGCGCGGGACGTCCTTCTGCTACGTCCCTTC
GGCCCTCAATCCAGCGGACCTTCCTTCCCGCGGCCTGCTGCCGGCTCTGCGGCCTCTTCCGCGTCTTCGC
CTTCGCCCTCAGACGAGTCGGATCTCCCTTTGGGCCGCCTCCCCGCATCGATACCGTCGACTCGCTGATC
AGCCTCGACTGTGCCTTCTAGTTGCCAGCCATCTGTTGTTTGCCCCTCCCCCGTGCCTTCCTTGACCCTG
GAAGGTGCCACTCCCACTGTCCTTTCCTAATAAAATGAGGAAATTGCATCGCATTGTCTGAGTAGGTGTC
ATTCTATTCTGGGGGGTGGGGTGGGGCAGGACAGCAAGGGGGAGGATTGGGAAGACAATAGCAGGCATGC
TGGGGATGCGGTGGGCTCTATGGCTTCTGAGGCGGAAAGAACCAGCTGGGGCTCGACTAGAGCATGGCTA
CGTAGATAAGTAGCATGGCGGGTTAATCATTAACTACAAGGAACCCCTAGTGATGGAGTTGGCCACTCCC
TCTCTGCGCGCTCGCTCGCTCACTGAGGCCGGGCGACCAAAGGTCGCCCGACGCCCGGGCGGCCTCAGTG
AGCGAGCGAGCGCGCAGAGCTTTTTGCAAAAGCCTAGGCCTCCAAAAAAGCCTCCTCACTACTTCTGGAA
TAGCTCAGAGGCCGAGGCGGCCTCGGCCTCTGCATAAATAAAAAAAATTAGTCAGCCATGGGGCGGAGAA
TGGGCGGAACTGGGCGGAGTTAGGGGCGGGATGGGCGGAGTTAGGGGCGGGACTATGGTTGCTGACTAAT
TGAGATGCATGCTTTGCATACTTCTGCCTGCTGGGGAGCCTGGGGACTTTCCACACCTGGTTGCTGACTA
ATTGAGATGCATGCTTTGCATACTTCTGCCTGCTGGGGAGCCTGGGGACTTTCCACACCCTAACTGACAC
ACATTCCACAGCTGCATTAATGAATCGGCCAACGCGCGGGGAGAGGCGGTTTGCGTATTGGGCGCTCTTC
CGCTTCCTCGCTCACTGACTCGCTGCGCTCGGTCGTTCGGCTGCGGCGAGCGGTATCAGCTCACTCAAAG
GCGGTAATACGGTTATCCACAGAATCAGGGGATAACGCAGGAAAGAACATGTGAGCAAAAGGCCAGCAAA
AGGCCAGGAACCGTAAAAAGGCCGCGTTGCTGGCGTTTTTCCATAGGCTCCGCCCCCCTGACGAGCATCA
CAAAAATCGACGCTCAAGTCAGAGGTGGCGAAACCCGACAGGACTATAAAGATACCAGGCGTTTCCCCCT
GGAAGCTCCCTCGTGCGCTCTCCTGTTCCGACCCTGCCGCTTACCGGATACCTGTCCGCCTTTCTCCCTT
CGGGAAGCGTGGCGCTTTCTCATAGCTCACGCTGTAGGTATCTCAGTTCGGTGTAGGTCGTTCGCTCCAA
GCTGGGCTGTGTGCACGAACCCCCCGTTCAGCCCGACCGCTGCGCCTTATCCGGTAACTATCGTCTTGAG
TCCAACCCGGTAAGACACGACTTATCGCCACTGGCAGCAGCCACTGGTAACAGGATTAGCAGAGCGAGGT
ATGTAGGCGGTGCTACAGAGTTCTTGAAGTGGTGGCCTAACTACGGCTACACTAGAAGAACAGTATTTGG
TATCTGCGCTCTGCTGAAGCCAGTTACCTTCGGAAAAAGAGTTGGTAGCTCTTGATCCGGCAAACAAACC
ACCGCTGGTAGCGGTGGTTTTTTTGTTTGCAAGCAGCAGATTACGCGCAGAAAAAAAGGATCTCAAGAAG
ATCCTTTGATCTTTTCTACGGGGTCTGACGCTCAGTGGAACGAAAACTCACGTTAAGGGATTTTGGTCAT
GAGATTATCAAAAAGGATCTTCACCTAGATCCTTTTAAATTAAAAATGAAGTTTTAAATCAATCTAAAGT
ATATATGAGTAAACTTGGTCTGACAGTTACCAATGCTTAATCAGTGAGGCACCTATCTCAGCGATCTGTC
TATTTCGTTCATCCATAGTTGCCTGACTCCCCGTCGTGTAGATAACTACGATACGGGAGGGCTTACCATC
TGGCCCCAGTGCTGCAATGATACCGCGAGACCCACGCTCACCGGCTCCAGATTTATCAGCAATAAACCAG
CCAGCCGGAAGGGCCGAGCGCAGAAGTGGTCCTGCAACTTTATCCGCCTCCATCCAGTCTATTAATTGTT
GCCGGGAAGCTAGAGTAAGTAGTTCGCCAGTTAATAGTTTGCGCAACGTTGTTGCCATTGCTACAGGCAT
CGTGGTGTCACGCTCGTCGTTTGGTATGGCTTCATTCAGCTCCGGTTCCCAACGATCAAGGCGAGTTACA
TGATCCCCCATGTTGTGCAAAAAAGCGGTTAGCTCCTTCGGTCCTCCGATCGTTGTCAGAAGTAAGTTGG
CCGCAGTGTTATCACTCATGGTTATGGCAGCACTGCATAATTCTCTTACTGTCATGCCATCCGTAAGATG
CTTTTCTGTGACTGGTGAGTACTCAACCAAGTCATTCTGAGAATAGTGTATGCGGCGACCGAGTTGCTCT
TGCCCGGCGTCAATACGGGATAATACCGCGCCACATAGCAGAACTTTAAAAGTGCTCATCATTGGAAAAC
GTTCTTCGGGGCGAAAACTCTCAAGGATCTTACCGCTGTTGAGATCCAGTTCGATGTAACCCACTCGTGC
ACCCAACTGATCTTCAGCATCTTTTACTTTCACCAGCGTTTCTGGGTGAGCAAAAACAGGAAGGCAAAAT
GCCGCAAAAAAGGGAATAAGGGCGACACGGAAATGTTGAATACTCATACTCTTCCTTTTTCAATATTATT
GAAGCATTTATCAGGGTTATTGTCTCATGAGCGGATACATATTTGAATGTATTTAGAAAAATAAACAAAT
AGGGGTTCCGCGCACATTTCCCCGAAAAGTGCCACCTGACGTCTAAGAAACCATTATTATCATGACATTA
ACCTATAAAAATAGGCGTATCACGAGGCCCTTTCGTCTCGCGCGTTTCGGTGATGACGGTGAAAACCTCT
GACACATGCAGCTCCCGGAGACGGTCACAGCTTGTCTGTAAGCGGATGCCGGGAGCAGACAAGCCCGTCA
GGGCGCGTCAGCGGGTGTTGGCGGGTGTCGGGGCTGGCTTAACTATGCGGCATCAGAGCAGATTGTACTG
AGAGTGCACCATTCGACGCTCTCCCTTATGCGACTCCTGCATTAGGAAGCAGCCCAGTAGTAGGTTGAGG
CCGTTGAGCACCGCCGCCGCAAGGAATGGTGCATGCAAGGAGATGGCGCCCAACAGTCCCCCGGCCACGG
GGCCTGCCACCATACCCACGCCGAAACAAGCGCTCATGAGCCCGAAGTGGCGAGCCCGATCTTCCCCATC
GGTGATGTCGGCGATATAGGCGCCAGCAACCGCACCTGTGGCGCCGGTGATGCCGGCCACGATGCGTCCG
GCGTAGAGGATCTGGCTAGCGATGACCCTGCTGATTGGTTCGCTGACCATTTCCGGGTGCGGGACGGCGT
TACCAGAAACTCAGAAGGTTCGTCCAACCAAACCGACTCTGACGGCAGTTTACGAGAGAGATGATAGGGT
CTGCTTCAGTAAGCCAGATGCTACACAATTAGGCTTGTACATATTGTCGTTAGAACGCGGCTACAATTAA
TACATAACCTTATGTATCATACACATACGATTTAGGTGACACTATAGAATACACGGAATTAATTC
Features (pLannotate 1.2.2; 26 found; start..end, strand, type, name):
      2..133     -  repeat_region  AAV2 ITR (fragment): inverted terminal repeat of adeno-associated virus serotype 2 inverted
    191..439     +  CDS            (3-F)Tyr-EGFP (fragment): (3-F)Tyr-EGFP is a basic (constitutively fluorescent) green fluorescent protein published in 2004, derived from Aequorea victoria.
    457..483     -  misc_feature   MCS (fragment): pBluescript multiple cloning site
    484..508     +  protein_bind   attB1: mutant version of attB; recombination site for the Gateway® BP reaction BP Clonase™
    767..787     -  protein_bind   attB4: mutant version of attB; core recombination site for the Gateway® BP reaction BP Clonase™
    788..815     +  misc_feature   pause site (fragment): RNA polymerase II transcriptional pause signal from the human α2 globin gene
    928..948     +  protein_bind   attB3: mutant version of attB; core recombination site for the Gateway® BP reaction BP Clonase™
    975..993     +  promoter       T3 promoter: promoter for bacteriophage T3 RNA polymerase
   1057..1075    -  promoter       T7 promoter: promoter for bacteriophage T7 RNA polymerase
   1102..1122    -  protein_bind   attB2: mutant version of attB; core recombination site for the Gateway® BP reaction BP Clonase™
   1208..2860    +  CDS            luciferase: firefly luciferase synthetic luc2 version of the luciferase gene
   2864..2888    +  misc_feature   MCS (fragment): pBluescript multiple cloning site
   2888..3476    +  misc_feature   WPRE: woodchuck hepatitis virus posttranscriptional regulatory element
   3509..3733    +  polyA_signal   bGH poly(A) signal: bovine growth hormone polyadenylation signal
   3737..3758    +  promoter       SV40 promoter (fragment): SV40 enhancer and early promoter
   3819..3910    +  repeat_region  AAV2 ITR (fragment): inverted terminal repeat of adeno-associated virus serotype 2 inverted
   3910..3939    -  repeat_region  AAV2 ITR (fragment): inverted terminal repeat of adeno-associated virus serotype 2 inverted
   3943..4272    -  promoter       SV40 promoter: SV40 enhancer and early promoter
   4279..4335    -  CDS            lacI (fragment): lac repressor; lacI; The lac repressor binds to the lac operator to inhibit transcription in E. coli. This inhibition can be relieved by adding lactose or isopropyl-β-D-thiogalactopyranoside (IPTG).
   4518..5106    -  rep_origin     ori: high-copy-number ColE1/pMB1/pBR322/pUC origin of replication
   5277..6137    -  CDS            AmpR: β-lactamase; bla; confers resistance to ampicillin, carbenicillin, and related antibiotics
   6138..6242    -  promoter       AmpR promoter: bla
   6337..6372    +  CDS            rop (fragment): Rop protein, which maintains plasmids at low copy number; rop
   6474..6522    +  misc_feature   bom (fragment): basis of mobility region from pBR322
   6523..6802    -  CDS            TcR (fragment): tetracycline efflux protein; tet; confers resistance to tetracycline
   7030..7048    +  promoter       SP6 promoter: promoter for bacteriophage SP6 RNA polymerase
