[The description below was written by a language model from this plasmid's Addgene catalogue record and pLannotate feature annotations shown in this document.]
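Description:
pAAV_GR-RE_MLPmin_BC1092-luc2 is a synthetic pathway-sensor reporter built in a pAAV backbone, so it can be used for mammalian expression by transfection or, in principle, packaged into adeno-associated virus. The reporter cassette lies between AAV2 inverted terminal repeats, which the annotation detects only as fragments. These repeats are the cis elements needed for replication and packaging of a recombinant AAV genome. In bacteria the 7,065 nt plasmid is maintained by a high-copy ColE1/pUC-type origin and selected with ampicillin through the β-lactamase gene. Short remnants of lacI, rop, bom and the tetracycline resistance gene, together with an SV40 promoter outside the ITRs, appear to be non-functional backbone leftovers.

According to the catalogue entry, the payload is a cluster of twelve glucocorticoid receptor response elements coupled to a minimal MLP promoter, driving a transcript that carries barcode 1092 and the synthetic firefly luciferase gene luc2. The response elements, minimal promoter and barcode are not annotated individually. They presumably sit in the unannotated intervals between the attB1, attB4, attB3 and attB2 sites, which reflect multi-fragment Gateway assembly. A fragment of a transcriptional pause site lies between attB4 and attB3, and T3 and T7 promoters between attB3 and attB2 flank what is likely the barcode. Downstream of luc2, a WPRE enhances transcript expression and a bGH polyadenylation signal terminates the message. A partial EGFP-like match near the left ITR is only a fragment, and its role is not stated.

Activated glucocorticoid receptor binding to the clustered elements induces transcription, which can be read out as luminescence or by barcode quantification. This allows the sensor to be pooled with other barcoded sensors in multiplexed cell-based drug profiling assays.
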