Addgene plasmid #227112: pAAV_GR-RE_MLPmin_BC1092-luc2
Purpose: Glucocorticoid receptor response element for luciferase and barcode assays; barcode BC1092
Depositing lab: Michael Wehr. Depositing organization: Systasy Bioscience GmbH. Publication: Polypharmacological profiling across protein target families and cellular pathways using the multiplexed cell-based assay platform safetyProfiler reveals efficacy, potency and side effects of drugs. Popovic L, Brankatschk B, Palladino G, Rossner MJ, Wehr MC. Biomed Pharmacother. 2024 Nov;180:117523. doi: 10.1016/j.biopha.2024.117523. Epub 2024 Oct 14. PubMed 39405910.
Backbone
  Vector backbone: pAAV
  Vector type: Mammalian Expression, AAV
Growth in bacteria
  Bacterial resistance: Ampicillin, 100 μg/mL
  Growth temperature: 37°C
  Growth strain: NEB Stable
  Copy number: High Copy
Gene/Insert
  Gene/Insert name: 12x clustered GR response element linked to MLP minimal promoter driving barcode 1092 and a luciferase reporter gene
  Species: Synthetic
  Cloning method: Gateway Cloning
Terms and licenses: Academic/Nonprofit Terms; Industry Terms: Not Available to Industry
How to cite: pAAV_GR-RE_MLPmin_BC1092-luc2 was a gift from Michael Wehr (Addgene plasmid # 227112 ; http://n2t.net/addgene:227112 ; RRID:Addgene_227112)
